>Addgene plasmid #99132 | pAAV-TRE-DIO-mNeonGreen | addgene full sequence | sequence record 190885 | Addgene NGS Result
CCTGCAGGCAGCTGCGCGCTCGCTCGCTCACTGAGGCCGCCCGGGCGTCGGGCGACCTTTGGTCGCCCGG
CCTCAGTGAGCGAGCGAGCGCGCAGAGAGGGAGTGGCCAACTCCATCACTAGGGGTTCCTGCGGCCGCAC
GCGTATCAAGTGCCACCTGACGTCTCCCTATCAGTGATAGAGAAGTCGACACGTCTCGAGCTCCCTATCA
GTGATAGAGAAGGTACGTCTAGAACGTCTCCCTATCAGTGATAGAGAAGTCGACACGTCTCGAGCTCCCT
ATCAGTGATAGAGAAGGTACGTCTAGAACGTCTCCCTATCAGTGATAGAGAAGTCGACACGTCTCGAGCT
CCCTATCAGTGATAGAGAAGGTACGTCTAGAACGTCTCCCTATCAGTGATAGAGAAGTCGACACGTCTCG
AGCTCCCTATCAGTGATAGAGAAGCTACCCCCTATATAAGCAGAGCTCGTTTAGTGAACCGTCAGATCGC
CTGGAGACGCCATCCACGCTGTTTTGACCTCCATAGAAGACACCGGGACCGATCCAGCCTGGATCCGGTA
CCGGATCCTCTAGAGTCGACTCCGGAATAACTTCGTATAGGATACTTTATACGAAGTTATGCAGAATGGT
AGCTGGATTGTAGCTGCTATTAGCAATATGAAACCTCTTAATAACTTCGTATAGCATACATTATACGAAG
TTATGGCGCGCCTCACTTGTACAGCTCGTCCATGCCCATCACATCGGTAAAGGCCTTTTGCCACTCCTTG
AAGTTGAGCTCGGTCTTGGAGTGCTTGAGCTCCGTCTTACGGAACACGTACATCGGCTGGTTCTTCAGAT
AGTTAGCCGCCATTGGCTTGGCAAAGGTGTAGGTGGTCCGCGCAGTGCTCCGGTAGCGCTTGCCATTTCC
AGTGGTGTAACTCCACTTAAAGGTACTGATGATGGTTTTGTCGTTGGGGTAAGTCTTCTTCGACCTGCAC
CAGTCCGCAGCGGTCAGCGAGTTGGTCATCACAGGACCGTCAGCAGGGAAACCAGTCCCCTTCACCTGGG
CCTCTCCTTTGATGTGGCTTCCCTCGTAGGTGTAGCGGTAGTTAACAGTAAGGGAGGCACCATCTTCAAA
CTGCATTGTGCGATGGACTTGGTATCCGGAGCCATCTACCATGGCGGCCTGGAAAGGCGACATCCCGTCA
GGGTAGGGCAGGTACTGATGGAAGCCATACCCGATATGAGGGACCAGAATCCAGGGGGAGAACTGGAGGT
CACCCTTGGTGGACTTCAGGTTTAACTCCTCATAACCATCATTTGGATTGCCGGTGCCCTGACCCACCAT
GTCAAAGTCCACACCGTTGATGGAGCCAAAGATGTGTAACTCATGTGTCGCTGGGAGAGAGGCCATGTTA
TCCTCCTCGCCCTTGCTCACCATGGTGGCGCTAGCATAACTTCGTATAAAGTATCCTATACGAAGTTATT
TGCCTTAACCCAGAAATTATCACTGTTATTCTTTAGAATGGTGCAAAGAATAACTTCGTATAATGTATGC
TATACGAAGTTATGAATTCGATATCAAGCTTATCGATAATCAACCTCTGGATTACAAAATTTGTGAAAGA
TTGACTGGTATTCTTAACTATGTTGCTCCTTTTACGCTATGTGGATACGCTGCTTTAATGCCTTTGTATC
ATGCTATTGCTTCCCGTATGGCTTTCATTTTCTCCTCCTTGTATAAATCCTGGTTGCTGTCTCTTTATGA
GGAGTTGTGGCCCGTTGTCAGGCAACGTGGCGTGGTGTGCACTGTGTTTGCTGACGCAACCCCCACTGGT
TGGGGCATTGCCACCACCTGTCAGCTCCTTTCCGGGACTTTCGCTTTCCCCCTCCCTATTGCCACGGCGG
AACTCATCGCCGCCTGCCTTGCCCGCTGCTGGACAGGGGCTCGGCTGTTGGGCACTGACAATTCCGTGGT
GTTGTCGGGGAAATCATCGTCCTTTCCTTGGCTGCTCGCCTATGTTGCCACCTGGATTCTGCGCGGGACG
TCCTTCTGCTACGTCCCTTCGGCCCTCAATCCAGCGGACCTTCCTTCCCGCGGCCTGCTGCCGGCTCTGC
GGCCTCTTCCGCGTCTTCGCCTTCGCCCTCAGACGAGTCGGATCTCCCTTTGGGCCGCCTCCCCGCATCG
ATACCGAGCGCTGCTCGAGAGATCTACGGGTGGCATCCCTGTGACCCCTCCCCAGTGCCTCTCCTGGCCC
TGGAAGTTGCCACTCCAGTGCCCACCAGCCTTGTCCTAATAAAATTAAGTTGCATCATTTTGTCTGACTA
GGTGTCCTTCTATAATATTATGGGGTGGAGGGGGGTGGTATGGAGCAAGGGGCAAGTTGGGAAGACAACC
TGTAGGGCCTGCGGGGTCTATTGGGAACCAAGCTGGAGTGCAGTGGCACAATCTTGGCTCACTGCAATCT
CCGCCTCCTGGGTTCAAGCGATTCTCCTGCCTCAGCCTCCCGAGTTGTTGGGATTCCAGGCATGCATGAC
CAGGCTCAGCTAATTTTTGTTTTTTTGGTAGAGACGGGGTTTCACCATATTGGCCAGGCTGGTCTCCAAC
TCCTAATCTCAGGTGATCTACCCACCTTGGCCTCCCAAATTGCTGGGATTACAGGCGTGAACCACTGCTC
CCTTCCCTGTCCTTCTGATTTTGTAGGTAACCACGTGCGGACCGAGCGGCCGCAGGAACCCCTAGTGATG
GAGTTGGCCACTCCCTCTCTGCGCGCTCGCTCGCTCACTGAGGCCGGGCGACCAAAGGTCGCCCGACGCC
CGGGCTTTGCCCGGGCGGCCTCAGTGAGCGAGCGAGCGCGCAGCTGCCTGCAGGGGCGCCTGATGCGGTA
TTTTCTCCTTACGCATCTGTGCGGTATTTCACACCGCATA
[95 nt withheld, positions 2911-3005]
T
[46 nt withheld, positions 3007-3052]
C
[141 nt withheld, positions 3054-3194]
CCTTTGACGTTGGAGTCCACGTTCTTT
[37 nt withheld, positions 3222-3258]
ACTCTATCTCGGGCTATTCTTTTGATTTATAAGGGATTTTGCCGATTTCGGTCTATTGGTTAAAAAATGA
GCTGATTTAACAAAAATTTAACGCGAATTTTAACAAAATATTAACGTTTACAATTTTATGGTGCACTCTC
AGTACAATCTGCTCTGATGCCGCATAGTTAAGCCAGCCCCGACACCCGCCAACACCCGCTGACGCGCCCT
GACGGGCTTGTCTGCTCCCGGCATCCGCTTACAGACAAGCTGTGACCGTCTCCGGGAGCTGCATGTGTCA
GAGGTTTTCACCGTCATCACCGAAACGCGCGAGACGAAAGGGCCTCGTGATACGCCTATTTTTATAGGTT
AATGTCATGATAATAATGGTTTCTTAGACGTCAGGTGGCACTTTTCGGGGAAATGTGCGCGGAACCCCTA
TTTGTTTATTTTTCTAAATACATTCAAATATGTATCCGCTCATGAGACAATAACCCTGATAAATGCTTCA
ATAATATTGAAAAAGGAAGAGTATGAGTATTCAACATTTCCGTGTCGCCCTTATTCCCTTTTTTGCGGCA
TTTTGCCTTCCTGTTTTTGCTCACCCAGAAACGCTGGTGAAAGTAAAAGATGCTGAAGATCAGTTGGGTG
CACGAGTGGGTTACATCGAACTGGATCTCAACAGCGGTAAGATCCTTGAGAGTTTTCGCCCCGAAGAACG
TTTTCCAATGATGAGCACTTTTAAAGTTCTGCTATGTGGCGCGGTATTATCCCGTATTGACGCCGGGCAA
GAGCAACTCGGTCGCCGCATACACTATTCTCAGAATGACTTGGTTGAGTACTCACCAGTCACAGAAAAGC
ATCTTACGGATGGCATGACAGTAAGAGAATTATGCAGTGCTGCCATAACCATGAGTGATAACACTGCGGC
CAACTTACTTCTGACAACGATCGGAGGACCGAAGGAGCTAACCGCTTTTTTGCACAACATGGGGGATCAT
GTAACTCGCCTTGATCGTTGGGAACCGGAGCTGAATGAAGCCATACCAAACGACGAGCGTGACACCACGA
TGCCTGTAGCAATGGCAACAACGTTGCGCAAACTATTAACTGGCGAACTACTTACTCTAGCTTCCCGGCA
ACAATTAATAGACTGGATGGAGGCGGATAAAGTTGCAGGACCACTTCTGCGCTCGGCCCTTCCGGCTGGC
TGGTTTATTGCTGATAAATCTGGAGCCGGTGAGCGTGGGTCTCGCGGTATCATTGCAGCACTGGGGCCAG
ATGGTAAGCCCTCCCGTATCGTAGTTATCTACACGACGGGGAGTCAGGCAACTATGGATGAACGAAATAG
ACAGATCGCTGAGATAGGTGCCTCACTGATTAAGCATTGGTAACTGTCAGACCAAGTTTACTCATATATA
CTTTAGATTGATTTAAAACTTCATTTTTAATTTAAAAGGATCTAGGTGAAGATCCTTTTTGATAATCTCA
TGACCAAAATCCCTTAACGTGAGTTTTCGTTCCACTGAGCGTCAGACCCCGTAGAAAAGATCAAAGGATC
TTCTTGAGATCCTTTTTTTCTGCGCGTAATCTGCTGCTTGCAAACAAAAAAACCACCGCTACCAGCGGTG
GTTTGTTTGCCGGATCAAGAGCTACCAACTCTTTTTCCGAAGGTAACTGGCTTCAGCAGAGCGCAGATAC
CAAATACTGTTCTTCTAGTGTAGCCGTAGTTAGGCCACCACTTCAAGAACTCTGTAGCACCGCCTACATA
CCTCGCTCTGCTAATCCTGTTACCAGTGGCTGCTGCCAGTGGCGATAAGTCGTGTCTTACCGGGTTGGAC
TCAAGACGATAGTTACCGGATAAGGCGCAGCGGTCGGGCTGAACGGGGGGTTCGTGCACACAGCCCAGCT
TGGAGCGAACGACCTACACCGAACTGAGATACCTACAGCGTGAGCTATGAGAAAGCGCCACGCTTCCCGA
AGGGAGAAAGGCGGACAGGTATCCGGTAAGCGGCAGGGTCGGAACAGGAGAGCGCACGAGGGAGCTTCCA
GGGGGAAACGCCTGGTATCTTTATAGTCCTGTCGGGTTTCGCCACCTCTGACTTGAGCGTCGATTTTTGT
GATGCTCGTCAGGGGGGCGGAGCCTATGGAAAAACGCCAGCAACGCGGCCTTTTTACGGTTCCTGGCCTT
TTGCTGGCCTTTTGCTCACATGT
Features (pLannotate 1.2.2; 30 found; start..end, strand, type, name):
     12..39      +  repeat_region  AAV2 ITR (fragment): inverted terminal repeat of adeno-associated virus serotype 2 inverted
     68..95      +  repeat_region  AAV2 ITR (fragment): inverted terminal repeat of adeno-associated virus serotype 2 inverted
    164..184     +  promoter       tight TRE promoter (fragment): Tet-responsive promoter PTight, consisting of seven tet operator sequences followed by the minimal CMV promoter
    201..221     +  promoter       tight TRE promoter (fragment): Tet-responsive promoter PTight, consisting of seven tet operator sequences followed by the minimal CMV promoter
    238..258     +  promoter       tight TRE promoter (fragment): Tet-responsive promoter PTight, consisting of seven tet operator sequences followed by the minimal CMV promoter
    275..295     +  promoter       tight TRE promoter (fragment): Tet-responsive promoter PTight, consisting of seven tet operator sequences followed by the minimal CMV promoter
    312..332     +  promoter       tight TRE promoter (fragment): Tet-responsive promoter PTight, consisting of seven tet operator sequences followed by the minimal CMV promoter
    349..369     +  promoter       tight TRE promoter (fragment): Tet-responsive promoter PTight, consisting of seven tet operator sequences followed by the minimal CMV promoter
    386..406     +  promoter       tight TRE promoter (fragment): Tet-responsive promoter PTight, consisting of seven tet operator sequences followed by the minimal CMV promoter
    423..443     +  promoter       tight TRE promoter (fragment): Tet-responsive promoter PTight, consisting of seven tet operator sequences followed by the minimal CMV promoter
    451..496     +  promoter       TRE3GV promoter (fragment): 3rd-generation Tet-responsive promoter that can be activated by binding of Tet-On® 3G, optimized for retroviral and lentiviral vectors
    563..580     +  misc_feature   MCS (fragment): pUC18/19 multiple cloning site
    587..620     +  protein_bind   lox2272: Cre-mediated recombination occurs in the 8-bp core sequence (GGATACTT). lox2272 sites are compatible with each other, but incompatible with loxP or loxN sites (Lee and Saito, 1988). Cre recombinase
    621..670     -  intron         β-globin intron (fragment): internally truncated intron from human β-globin
    671..704     +  protein_bind   loxP: Cre-mediated recombination occurs in the 8-bp core sequence (GCATACAT). Cre recombinase
    716..1423    -  CDS            mNeonGreen: mNeonGreen is a basic (constitutively fluorescent) green/yellow fluorescent protein published in 2013, derived from Branchiostoma lanceolatum. It is reported to be a very rapidly-maturing monomer with moderate acid sensitivity.
   1436..1469    -  protein_bind   lox2272: Cre-mediated recombination occurs in the 8-bp core sequence (GGATACTT). lox2272 sites are compatible with each other, but incompatible with loxP or loxN sites (Lee and Saito, 1988). Cre recombinase
   1470..1519    -  intron         β-globin intron (fragment): internally truncated intron from human β-globin
   1520..1553    -  protein_bind   loxP: Cre-mediated recombination occurs in the 8-bp core sequence (GCATACAT). Cre recombinase
   1554..1578    +  misc_feature   MCS (fragment): pBluescript multiple cloning site
   1578..2166    +  misc_feature   WPRE: woodchuck hepatitis virus posttranscriptional regulatory element
   2198..2674    +  polyA_signal   hGH poly(A) signal: human growth hormone polyadenylation signal
   2714..2854    +  repeat_region  AAV2 ITR: inverted terminal repeat of adeno-associated virus serotype 2 inverted
   2859..2910    -  misc_feature   bom (fragment): basis of mobility region from pBR322
   2929..3384    +  rep_origin     f1 ori (sequence partly withheld): f1 bacteriophage origin of replication; arrow indicates direction of (+) strand synthesis
   3385..3434    -  misc_feature   bom (fragment): basis of mobility region from pBR322
   3536..3571    -  CDS            rop (fragment): Rop protein, which maintains plasmids at low copy number; rop
   3666..3770    +  promoter       AmpR promoter: bla
   3771..4631    +  CDS            AmpR: β-lactamase; bla; confers resistance to ampicillin, carbenicillin, and related antibiotics
   4802..5390    +  rep_origin     ori: high-copy-number ColE1/pMB1/pBR322/pUC origin of replication
