[The description below was written by a language model from this plasmid's Addgene catalogue record and pLannotate feature annotations shown in this document.]
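Description:
pAAV-TRE-DIO-mNeonGreen is an AAV transfer (genome) plasmid built on a pAAV backbone for mammalian expression. It carries a cassette flanked by AAV2 inverted terminal repeats, so the sequence between them can be packaged into recombinant AAV particles. In the 5,451-nt sequence record the downstream ITR is annotated in full, whereas the upstream one is detected only as short fragments, a common outcome for these repetitive, structured elements. The plasmid is propagated in E. coli through a high-copy ColE1/pUC-type origin with ampicillin selection (AmpR with its bla promoter). The backbone also has an f1 origin. The recorded growth strain is a recombination-deficient stable strain, consistent with the need to preserve the ITRs.

Expression is driven by a tetracycline-responsive element, annotated as a series of tet operator repeats followed by a minimal promoter fragment, which is essentially silent unless a tet transactivator (tTA or rtTA) is supplied in trans. Downstream lies a double-floxed inverted open reading frame (DIO): the mNeonGreen coding sequence sits in antisense orientation between paired lox2272 and loxP sites arranged head to head. Cre recombinase inverts the cassette through one lox pair and then excises a site of the other pair, locking the green/yellow fluorescent protein in the sense orientation. A WPRE enhances transcript stability and expression, and a human growth hormone polyadenylation signal terminates the message.

Labelling therefore requires both Cre and an active transactivator, giving intersectional and dose-tunable control. This suits fluorescent marking of genetically defined cell populations, for example after AAV delivery to the nervous system as in the associated work on engineered capsids.
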