Addgene plasmid #99132: pAAV-TRE-DIO-mNeonGreen
Purpose: An AAV genome with tet-inducible, Cre-dependent expression of the fluorescent protein mNeonGreen
Depositing lab: Viviana Gradinaru. Depositing organization: California Institute of Technology. Publication: Engineered AAVs for efficient noninvasive gene delivery to the central and peripheral nervous systems. Chan KY, Jang MJ, Yoo BB, Greenbaum A, Ravi N, Wu WL, Sanchez-Guardado L, Lois C, Mazmanian SK, Deverman BE, Gradinaru V. Nat Neurosci. 2017 Aug;20(8):1172-1179. doi: 10.1038/nn.4593. Epub 2017 Jun 26. PubMed 28671695.
Backbone
  Vector backbone: pAAV
  Vector type: Mammalian Expression, AAV
Growth in bacteria
  Bacterial resistance: Ampicillin, 100 μg/mL
  Growth temperature: 37°C
  Growth strain: NEB Stable
  Copy number: High Copy
Gene/Insert
  Gene/Insert name: DIO-mNeonGreen
  Insert size (bp): 2865
  Promoter: TRE
  Cloning method: Restriction Enzyme; 5′ cloning site AscI (not destroyed); 3′ cloning site NheI (not destroyed)
Terms and licenses: Academic/Nonprofit Terms; Industry Terms: Not Available to Industry
How to cite: pAAV-TRE-DIO-mNeonGreen was a gift from Viviana Gradinaru (Addgene plasmid # 99132 ; http://n2t.net/addgene:99132 ; RRID:Addgene_99132)
